>Addgene plasmid #218427 | pcDNA5/FRT/TO GABARAP | addgene full sequence | sequence record 434962 | Addgene NGS Result
GACGGATCGGGAGATCTCCCGATCCCCTATGGTGCACTCTCAGTACAATCTGCTCTGATGCCGCATAGTT
AAGCCAGTATCTGCTCCCTGCTTGTGTGTTGGAGGTCGCTGAGTAGTGCGCGAGCAAAATTTAAGCTACA
ACAAGGCAAGGCTTGACCGACAATTGCATGAAGAATCTGCTTAGGGTTAGGCGTTTTGCGCTGCTTCGCG
ATGTACGGGCCAGATATACGCGTTGACATTGATTATTGACTAGTTATTAATAGTAATCAATTACGGGGTC
ATTAGTTCATAGCCCATATATGGAGTTCCGCGTTACATAACTTACGGTAAATGGCCCGCCTGGCTGACCG
CCCAACGACCCCCGCCCATTGACGTCAATAATGACGTATGTTCCCATAGTAACGCCAATAGGGACTTTCC
ATTGACGTCAATGGGTGGAGTATTTACGGTAAACTGCCCACTTGGCAGTACATCAAGTGTATCATATGCC
AAGTACGCCCCCTATTGACGTCAATGACGGTAAATGGCCCGCCTGGCATTATGCCCAGTACATGACCTTA
TGGGACTTTCCTACTTGGCAGTACATCTACGTATTAGTCATCGCTATTACCATGGTGATGCGGTTTTGGC
AGTACATCAATGGGCGTGGATAGCGGTTTGACTCACGGGGATTTCCAAGTCTCCACCCCATTGACGTCAA
TGGGAGTTTGTTTTGGCACCAAAATCAACGGGACTTTCCAAAATGTCGTAACAACTCCGCCCCATTGACG
CAAATGGGCGGTAGGCGTGTACGGTGGGAGGTCTATATAAGCAGAGCTCTCCCTATCAGTGATAGAGATC
TCCCTATCAGTGATAGAGATCGTCGACGAGCTCGTTTAGTGAACCGTCAGATCGCCTGGAGACGCCATCC
ACGCTGTTTTGACCTCCATAGAAGACACCGGGACCGATCCAGCCTCCGGACTCTAGCGTTTAAACTTAAG
CTTGCCACC
[351 nt withheld, positions 990-1340]
TAAGGATCCACTAGTCCAGTGTGGTGGAATTCTGCAGATATCCAGCACAGTGGCGGCCGCTCGAGTCTAG
AGGGCCCGTTTAAACCCGCTGATCAGCCTCGACTGTGCCTTCTAGTTGCCAGCCATCTGTTGTTTGCCCC
TCCCCCGTGCCTTCCTTGACCCTGGAAGGTGCCACTCCCACTGTCCTTTCCTAATAAAATGAGGAAATTG
CATCGCATTGTCTGAGTAGGTGTCATTCTATTCTGGGGGGTGGGGTGGGGCAGGACAGCAAGGGGGAGGA
TTGGGAAGACAATAGCAGGCATGCTGGGGATGCGGTGGGCTCTATGGCTTCTGAGGCGGAAAGAACCAGC
TGGGGCTCTAGGGGGTATCCCC
[124 nt withheld, positions 1713-1836]
C
[91 nt withheld, positions 1838-1928]
AGGGTGATGGTTCACGTACCTAGAAGTTCCTATTCCGAAGTTCCTATTCTCTAGAAAGTATAGGAACTTC
CTTGGCCAAAAAGCCTGAACTCACCGCGACGTCTGTCGAGAAGTTTCTGATCGAAAAGTTCGACAGCGTC
TCCGACCTGATGCAGCTCTCGGAGGGCGAAGAATCTCGTGCTTTCAGCTTCGATGTAGGAGGGCGTGGAT
ATGTCCTGCGGGTAAATAGCTGCGCCGATGGTTTCTACAAAGATCGTTATGTTTATCGGCACTTTGCATC
GGCCGCGCTCCCGATTCCGGAAGTGCTTGACATTGGGGAATTCAGCGAGAGCCTGACCTATTGCATCTCC
CGCCGTGCACAGGGTGTCACGTTGCAAGACCTGCCTGAAACCGAACTGCCCGCTGTTCTGCAGCCGGTCG
CGGAGGCCATGGATGCGATCGCTGCGGCCGATCTTAGCCAGACGAGCGGGTTCGGCCCATTCGGACCGCA
AGGAATCGGTCAATACACTACATGGCGTGATTTCATATGCGCGATTGCTGATCCCCATGTGTATCACTGG
CAAACTGTGATGGACGACACCGTCAGTGCGTCCGTCGCGCAGGCTCTCGATGAGCTGATGCTTTGGGCCG
AGGACTGCCCCGAAGTCCGGCACCTCGTGCACGCGGATTTCGGCTCCAACAATGTCCTGACGGACAATGG
CCGCATAACAGCGGTCATTGACTGGAGCGAGGCGATGTTCGGGGATTCCCAATACGAGGTCGCCAACATC
TTCTTCTGGAGGCCGTGGTTGGCTTGTATGGAGCAGCAGACGCGCTACTTCGAGCGGAGGCATCCGGAGC
TTGCAGGATCGCCGCGGCTCCGGGCGTATATGCTCCGCATTGGTCTTGACCAACTCTATCAGAGCTTGGT
TGACGGCAATTTCGATGATGCAGCTTGGGCGCAGGGTCGATGCGACGCAATCGTCCGATCCGGAGCCGGG
ACTGTCGGGCGTACACAAATCGCCCGCAGAAGCGCGGCCGTCTGGACCGATGGCTGTGTAGAAGTACTCG
CCGATAGTGGAAACCGACGCCCCAGCACTCGTCCGAGGGCAAAGGAATAGCACGTACTACGAGATTTCGA
TTCCACCGCCGCCTTCTATGAAAGGTTGGGCTTCGGAATCGTTTTCCGGGACGCCGGCTGGATGATCCTC
CAGCGCGGGGATCTCATGCTGGAGTTCTTCGCCCACCCCAACTTGTTTATTGCAGCTTATAATGGTTACA
AATAAAGCAATAGCATCACAAATTTCACAAATAAAGCATTTTTTTCACTGCATTCTAGTTGTGGTTTGTC
CAAACTCATCAATGTATCTTATCATGTCTGTATACCGTCGACCTCTAGCTAGAGCTTGGCGTAATCATGG
TCATAGCTGTTTCCTGTGTGAAATTGTTATCCGCTCACAATTCCACACAACATACGAGCCGGAAGCATAA
AGTGTAAAGCCTGGGGTGCCTAATGAGTGAGCTAACTCACATTAATTGCGTTGCGCTCACTGCCCGCTTT
CCAGTCGGGAAACCTGTCGTGCCAGCTGCATTAATGAATCGGCCAACGCGCGGGGAGAGGCGGTTTGCGT
ATTGGGCGCTCTTCCGCTTCCTCGCTCACTGACTCGCTGCGCTCGGTCGTTCGGCTGCGGCGAGCGGTAT
CAGCTCACTCAAAGGCGGTAATACGGTTATCCACAGAATCAGGGGATAACGCAGGAAAGAACATGTGAGC
AAAAGGCCAGCAAAAGGCCAGGAACCGTAAAAAGGCCGCGTTGCTGGCGTTTTTCCATAGGCTCCGCCCC
CCTGACGAGCATCACAAAAATCGACGCTCAAGTCAGAGGTGGCGAAACCCGACAGGACTATAAAGATACC
AGGCGTTTCCCCCTGGAAGCTCCCTCGTGCGCTCTCCTGTTCCGACCCTGCCGCTTACCGGATACCTGTC
CGCCTTTCTCCCTTCGGGAAGCGTGGCGCTTTCTCATAGCTCACGCTGTAGGTATCTCAGTTCGGTGTAG
GTCGTTCGCTCCAAGCTGGGCTGTGTGCACGAACCCCCCGTTCAGCCCGACCGCTGCGCCTTATCCGGTA
ACTATCGTCTTGAGTCCAACCCGGTAAGACACGACTTATCGCCACTGGCAGCAGCCACTGGTAACAGGAT
TAGCAGAGCGAGGTATGTAGGCGGTGCTACAGAGTTCTTGAAGTGGTGGCCTAACTACGGCTACACTAGA
AGAACAGTATTTGGTATCTGCGCTCTGCTGAAGCCAGTTACCTTCGGAAAAAGAGTTGGTAGCTCTTGAT
CCGGCAAACAAACCACCGCTGGTAGCGGTGGTTTTTTTGTTTGCAAGCAGCAGATTACGCGCAGAAAAAA
AGGATCTCAAGAAGATCCTTTGATCTTTTCTACGGGGTCTGACGCTCAGTGGAACGAAAACTCACGTTAA
GGGATTTTGGTCATGAGATTATCAAAAAGGATCTTCACCTAGATCCTTTTAAATTAAAAATGAAGTTTTA
AATCAATCTAAAGTATATATGAGTAAACTTGGTCTGACAGTTACCAATGCTTAATCAGTGAGGCACCTAT
CTCAGCGATCTGTCTATTTCGTTCATCCATAGTTGCCTGACTCCCCGTCGTGTAGATAACTACGATACGG
GAGGGCTTACCATCTGGCCCCAGTGCTGCAATGATACCGCGAGACCCACGCTCACCGGCTCCAGATTTAT
CAGCAATAAACCAGCCAGCCGGAAGGGCCGAGCGCAGAAGTGGTCCTGCAACTTTATCCGCCTCCATCCA
GTCTATTAATTGTTGCCGGGAAGCTAGAGTAAGTAGTTCGCCAGTTAATAGTTTGCGCAACGTTGTTGCC
ATTGCTACAGGCATCGTGGTGTCACGCTCGTCGTTTGGTATGGCTTCATTCAGCTCCGGTTCCCAACGAT
CAAGGCGAGTTACATGATCCCCCATGTTGTGCAAAAAAGCGGTTAGCTCCTTCGGTCCTCCGATCGTTGT
CAGAAGTAAGTTGGCCGCAGTGTTATCACTCATGGTTATGGCAGCACTGCATAATTCTCTTACTGTCATG
CCATCCGTAAGATGCTTTTCTGTGACTGGTGAGTACTCAACCAAGTCATTCTGAGAATAGTGTATGCGGC
GACCGAGTTGCTCTTGCCCGGCGTCAATACGGGATAATACCGCGCCACATAGCAGAACTTTAAAAGTGCT
CATCATTGGAAAACGTTCTTCGGGGCGAAAACTCTCAAGGATCTTACCGCTGTTGAGATCCAGTTCGATG
TAACCCACTCGTGCACCCAACTGATCTTCAGCATCTTTTACTTTCACCAGCGTTTCTGGGTGAGCAAAAA
CAGGAAGGCAAAATGCCGCAAAAAAGGGAATAAGGGCGACACGGAAATGTTGAATACTCATACTCTTCCT
TTTTCAATATTATTGAAGCATTTATCAGGGTTATTGTCTCATGAGCGGATACATATTTGAATGTATTTAG
AAAAATAAACAAATAGGGGTTCCGCGCACATTTCCCCGAAAAGTGCCACCTGACGTC
Features (pLannotate 1.2.2; 21 found; start..end, strand, type, name):
     28..80      -  misc_feature   bom (fragment): basis of mobility region from pBR322
    235..614     +  enhancer       CMV enhancer: human cytomegalovirus immediate early enhancer
    615..818     +  promoter       CMV promoter: human cytomegalovirus (CMV) immediate early promoter
    820..839     +  promoter       PLtetO-1 promoter (fragment): modified phage lambda PL promoter with tet operator sites (Lutz and Bujard, 1997)
    841..860     +  promoter       PLtetO-1 promoter (fragment): modified phage lambda PL promoter with tet operator sites (Lutz and Bujard, 1997)
    868..901     +  promoter       TRE3GV promoter (fragment): 3rd-generation Tet-responsive promoter that can be activated by binding of Tet-On® 3G, optimized for retroviral and lentiviral vectors
    990..1340    +  CDS            GABARAP (sequence withheld): GBRAP_HUMAN - Also known as FLC3B. Experimental evidence at protein level: Swiss-Prot protein existence level 1. Ubiquitin-like modifier that plays a role in intracellular transport of GABA(A) receptors and its interaction with the cytoskeleton (PubMed:9892355). Involved in autophagy: while LC3s are involved in elongation of the phagophore membrane, the GABARAP/GATE-16 subfamily is essential for a later stage in autophagosome maturation (PubMed:15169837, PubMed:20562859, PubMed:22948227). Through its interaction with the reticulophagy receptor TEX264, participates in the remodeling of subdomai
   1443..1667    +  polyA_signal   bGH poly(A) signal: bovine growth hormone polyadenylation signal
   1671..1692    +  promoter       SV40 promoter (fragment): SV40 enhancer and early promoter
   1713..1946    +  rep_origin     f1 ori (fragment) (sequence partly withheld): f1 bacteriophage origin of replication; arrow indicates direction of (+) strand synthesis
   1951..1998    +  protein_bind   FRT: FLP-mediated recombination occurs in the 8-bp core sequence TCTAGAAA (Turan and Bode, 2011). FLP recombinase from the Saccharomyces cerevisiae 2μ plasmid
   2006..3028    +  CDS            HygR: aminoglycoside phosphotransferase from E. coli; aph(4)-Ia; confers resistance to hygromycin
   3038..3163    +  CDS            ble (fragment): BLE_KLEPN - Experimental evidence at protein level: Swiss-Prot protein existence level 1. Binding protein with a strong affinity to the bleomycin family of antibiotics. Binds to CL990; an antimitotic-antibiotic compound. From Klebsiella pneumoniae.
   3158..3279    +  polyA_signal   SV40 poly(A) signal: SV40 polyadenylation signal
   3352..3368    -  protein_bind   lac operator: The lac repressor binds to the lac operator to inhibit transcription in E. coli. This inhibition can be relieved by adding lactose or isopropyl-β-D-thiogalactopyranoside (IPTG). lac repressor encoded by lacI
   3376..3406    -  promoter       lac promoter: promoter for the E. coli lac operon
   3421..3442    -  protein_bind   CAP binding site: CAP binding activates transcription in the presence of cAMP. E. coli catabolite activator protein
   3455..3547    -  CDS            lacI (fragment): lac repressor; lacI; The lac repressor binds to the lac operator to inhibit transcription in E. coli. This inhibition can be relieved by adding lactose or isopropyl-β-D-thiogalactopyranoside (IPTG).
   3730..4318    -  rep_origin     ori: high-copy-number ColE1/pMB1/pBR322/pUC origin of replication
   4489..5349    -  CDS            AmpR: β-lactamase; bla; confers resistance to ampicillin, carbenicillin, and related antibiotics
   5350..5454    -  promoter       AmpR promoter: bla
