[The description below was written by a language model from this plasmid's Addgene catalogue record and pLannotate feature annotations shown in this document.]
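Description:
pcDNA5/FRT/TO GABARAP is a 5,485 bp mammalian expression plasmid built on the commercial pcDNA5/FRT/TO backbone and carrying the human GABARAP coding sequence without any tag. It is maintained in E. coli as a high-copy plasmid through a ColE1/pUC-type origin and selected with ampicillin via the β-lactamase gene and its own promoter. Fragments of an f1 origin, lac regulatory elements and a pBR322 bom region are also annotated as backbone remnants.

The roughly 360 bp insert was placed between HindIII and BamHI sites, both retained, downstream of the CMV immediate-early enhancer and promoter. Two short matches to tet operator-containing promoters lie immediately after the CMV promoter. They correspond to the tandem tet operator sites of the "TO" design, which let a Tet repressor silence transcription in repressor-expressing cells until tetracycline or doxycycline is added. In cells lacking the repressor, expression would be constitutive. The transcript ends at the bovine growth hormone polyadenylation signal.

Downstream sits an FRT site directly ahead of a hygromycin resistance gene followed by an SV40 polyadenylation signal. No complete promoter is annotated in front of this gene. This fits the Flp-In arrangement, in which FLP-mediated recombination into a genomic FRT landing site supplies the upstream expression signals, so that hygromycin selects for correct single-copy integrants.

GABARAP is a ubiquitin-like ATG8-family protein involved in GABA(A) receptor trafficking, cytoskeletal interactions and autophagosome maturation. The stated purpose is simply expression of tagless GABARAP, and the associated work examines the association of a fluorescent GABARAP tandem with microtubules in living cells. The record does not state the exact experimental role of this untagged version.
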