Addgene plasmid #218427: pcDNA5/FRT/TO GABARAP
Purpose: Expression of tagless GABARAP
Depositing lab: Dieter Willbold. Depositing organization: Forschungszentrum Juelich GmbH. Publication: Highlighting the hidden: monitoring the avidity-driven association of a fluorescent GABARAP tandem with microtubules in living cells. Uffing A, Gold L, Gensch T, Weiergraber OH, Hoffmann S, Willbold D. Autophagy Rep. 2024 May 16;3(1):2348899. doi: 10.1080/27694127.2024.2348899. eCollection 2024. PubMed 40395516.
Backbone
  Vector backbone: pcDNA5/FRT/TO
  Backbone manufacturer: Thermo Fisher
  Backbone size w/o insert (bp): 5125
  Total vector size (bp): 5485
  Vector type: Mammalian Expression
  Selectable markers: Hygromycin
Growth in bacteria
  Bacterial resistance: Ampicillin, 100 μg/mL
  Growth temperature: 37°C
  Growth strain: DH5alpha
  Copy number: High Copy
Gene/Insert
  Gene/Insert name: GABARAP
  Species: H. sapiens (human)
  Insert size (bp): 360
  Entrez Gene: GABARAP (a.k.a. ATG8A, GABARAP-a, MM46)
  Promoter: CMV
  Cloning method: Restriction Enzyme; 5′ cloning site HindIII (not destroyed); 3′ cloning site BamHI (not destroyed)
  Sequencing primers: 5′ CMV-fw
Terms and licenses: Academic/Nonprofit Terms; Industry Terms: Not Available to Industry
How to cite: pcDNA5/FRT/TO GABARAP was a gift from Dieter Willbold (Addgene plasmid # 218427 ; http://n2t.net/addgene:218427 ; RRID:Addgene_218427)
