>Addgene plasmid #218427 | pcDNA5/FRT/TO GABARAP | depositor partial sequence | sequence record 425674 | sequencing result, CMV-fw
CCCTATCAGTGATAGAGATCGTCGACGAGCTCGTTTAGTGAACCGTCAGATCGCCTGGAGACGCCATCCA
CGCTGTTTTGACCTCCATAGAAGACACCGGGACCGATCCAGCCTCCGGACTCTAGCGTTTAAACTTAAGC
TTGCCACC
[351 nt withheld, positions 149-499]
TAAGGATCCACTAGTCCAGTGTGGTGGAATTCTGCAGATATCCAGCACAGTGGCGGCCGCTCGAGTCTAG
AGGGCCCGTTTAAACCCGCTGATCAGCCTCGACTGTGCCTTCTAGTTGCCAGCCATCTGTTGTTTGCCCC
TCCCCCGTGCCTTCCTTGACCCTGGAAGGTGCCACTCCCACTGTCCTTTCCTAATAAAATGAGGAAATTG
CATCGCATTGTCTG
